Addgene plasmid #22738: pCR-5'Myt1outSB605
Depositing lab: Lynn Hudson. Depositing organization: National Institute of Neurological Disorders and Strokes (NINDS).
Backbone
  Vector backbone: pCR-Blunt II TOPO
  Backbone size w/o insert (bp): 3500
  Vector type: PCR cloning vector
  Selectable markers: Zeocin
Growth in bacteria
  Bacterial resistance: Kanamycin, 50 μg/mL
  Growth temperature: 37°C
  Growth strain: DH5alpha
  Growth instructions: DH5 alpha. Standard growing conditons
  Copy number: High Copy
Gene/Insert
  Gene/Insert name: Myelin Transcription Factor 1 (alt name: Myt1)
  Species: M. musculus (mouse)
  Insert size (bp): 605
  Entrez Gene: Myt1 (a.k.a. Nzf2, Nzf2a, Nzf2b, Nztf2)
  Cloning method: TOPO Cloning; 5′ cloning site TOPO (not destroyed); 3′ cloning site TOPO (not destroyed)
  Sequencing primers: 5′ SP6; 3′ T7 promoter
Resource information
  A portion of this plasmid was derived from a plasmid made by: DNA cloned within Hudson lab
Terms and licenses: Academic/Nonprofit Terms; Industry Terms: Not Available to Industry
Depositor comments: 605bp Myt1 insert can be released with EcoRI. This is the Myt1 5' homology probe. Paper is in preparation. Tentatively titled "The Myelin Transcription Factor 1 (Myt1) is Essential for Neural Development"
How to cite: pCR-5'Myt1outSB605 was a gift from Lynn Hudson (Addgene plasmid # 22738 ; http://n2t.net/addgene:22738 ; RRID:Addgene_22738)
