[The description below was written by a language model from this plasmid's Addgene catalogue record and pLannotate feature annotations shown in this document.]
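Description:
pCR-5'Myt1outSB605 is a small bacterial cloning plasmid built on the pCR-Blunt II TOPO PCR cloning vector, carrying a 605 bp fragment of the mouse Myelin Transcription Factor 1 gene (Myt1, also known as Nzf2/Nztf2). The full depositor sequence is about 4.1 kb, consistent with a roughly 3.5 kb backbone plus the insert. It replicates in E. coli from a high-copy ColE1/pUC-type origin and is selected with kanamycin through the Tn5-derived NeoR/KanR aminoglycoside phosphotransferase. A Sh ble gene (BleoR), annotated downstream of a fragment of the AmpR promoter, provides Zeocin resistance as a second marker.

The Myt1 fragment was inserted by TOPO cloning into the site between the SP6 and T7 promoters. No feature is annotated in that interval, which is where the insert lies. This site sits within the lac promoter/operator-driven lacZα–ccdB fusion typical of this backbone. Insertion there disrupts expression of the CcdB gyrase toxin, so only recombinant plasmids propagate in standard strains. The lacI and tnpA fragments and the bom remnant are backbone carry-over with no functional role here. The flanking phage promoters serve as sequencing primer sites and could in principle support in vitro transcription of either strand.

According to the depositor, the plasmid is the source of the "Myt1 5' homology probe", and the 605 bp insert can be released with EcoRI. The name suggests a probe lying outside the 5' homology arm, as used in Southern blot screening of gene-targeting events at the Myt1 locus, but the record does not spell this out. There are no eukaryotic expression elements, so the plasmid is a template or probe stock rather than an expression vector.
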