Features (pLannotate 1.2.2; 14 found; start..end, strand, type, name):
      2..94      +  CDS            lacI (fragment): lac repressor; lacI; The lac repressor binds to the lac operator to inhibit transcription in E. coli. This inhibition can be relieved by adding lactose or isopropyl-β-D-thiogalactopyranoside (IPTG).
    107..128     +  protein_bind   CAP binding site: CAP binding activates transcription in the presence of cAMP. E. coli catabolite activator protein
    143..173     +  promoter       lac promoter: promoter for the E. coli lac operon
    181..197     +  protein_bind   lac operator: The lac repressor binds to the lac operator to inhibit transcription in E. coli. This inhibition can be relieved by adding lactose or isopropyl-β-D-thiogalactopyranoside (IPTG). lac repressor encoded by lacI
    239..257     +  promoter       SP6 promoter: promoter for bacteriophage SP6 RNA polymerase
   1012..1030    -  promoter       T7 promoter: promoter for bacteriophage T7 RNA polymerase
   1033..1180    +  CDS            lacZα (fragment): LacZα fragment of β-galactosidase; lacZ fragment
   1190..1493    +  CDS            ccdB (fragment): CcdB, a bacterial toxin that poisons DNA gyrase; ccdB; Plasmids containing the ccdB gene cannot be propagated in standard E. coli strains.
   1541..1810    +  CDS            tnpA (fragment): TN5P_ECOLX - Also known as tnp. Experimental evidence at protein level: Swiss-Prot protein existence level 1. Mediates transposition of transposon Tn5 by a 'cut and paste' mechanism. First, the monomeric transposase binds the 19 bp inverted DNA repeats flanking the transposon. Then, dimerization of the DNA- bound transposase creates a synaptic DNA complex. After nicking of the first DNA strand, excision of the transposon proceeds through a series of intermediates. The transposase then mediates the insertion of the transposon at a new site by strand transfer. The activity of the wild- type tran
   1842..2636    +  CDS            NeoR/KanR: aminoglycoside phosphotransferase from Tn5; aph(3')-II (or nptII); confers resistance to neomycin, kanamycin, and G418 (Geneticin®)
   2657..2708    -  misc_feature   bom (fragment): basis of mobility region from pBR322
   2735..2823    +  promoter       AmpR promoter (fragment): bla
   2843..3217    +  CDS            BleoR: antibiotic-binding protein; Sh ble from Streptoalloteichus hindustanus; confers resistance to bleomycin, phleomycin, and Zeocin™
   3355..3943    +  rep_origin     ori: high-copy-number ColE1/pMB1/pBR322/pUC origin of replication
>Addgene plasmid #22738 | pCR-5'Myt1outSB605 | depositor full sequence | sequence record 10401 | Author sequence
AGCGCCCAATACGCAAACCGCCTCTCCCCGCGCGTTGGCCGATTCATTAATGCAGCTGGCACGACAGGTT
TCCCGACTGGAAAGCGGGCAGTGAGCGCAACGCAATTAATGTGAGTTAGCTCACTCATTAGGCACCCCAG
GCTTTACACTTTATGCTTCCGGCTCGTATGTTGTGTGGAATTGTGAGCGGATAACAATTTCACACAGGAA
ACAGCTATGACCATGATTACGCCAAGCTATTTAGGTGACACTATAGAATACTCAAGCTATGCATCAAGCT
TGGTACCGAGCTCGGATCCACTAGTAACGGCCGCCAGTGTGCTGGAATTCGCCCTTGTTCCAAGACAGCT
ATTACATGGTGGCATTTAAAAAGAAAGAAAGAAACAAAAAACTAAGATAAAGAATAGGCCAGCAGAGGAG
GGAAGATGTGAATGGACTGATGGGTCAGAACTGAGGGGTAGCATAGGTGATTTCCTTTGACAGAGACTAA
GAGAAATAGCATAGGTTAGTGACCTAAGATGGCATGTGGGTAAGATGAGGAGCCAACAGGAAGGACCGTG
GAAGTGGCCCACATAATAAGATCAGTGGTATGCTTGCCTTCTGAACTCACTACAGTTCAGGCAGCTGGAT
AGCTTAGGACCATGTGGGGCTGTTAGAGAAGGCCTATGTTGGTACGTTAGGGGAAACCATGTGCTAGTAT
GTTAGGCACAGATGGTGAACCTTGAATGCCTTCTGAACCTTAAAGAATAAAACCTTTGGTCCCAAGGCAT
ACACTACTTAGTGGACAATTAGTTATGAAACAAGGATCTCTGGTAAGGACAATTAAACAGAAGTAACTTC
AGGGATGGAGGTAACTCTCTTTTTTAGCTGTCTGACTTGATGTTGTTGGATCAACAACCTGGAGAGATAC
AAACCAGTGACCCTGGAGAGATACAAATTCCAAGGGCGAATTCTGCAGATATCCATCACACTGGCGGCCG
CTCGAGCATGCATCTAGAGGGCCCAATTCGCCCTATAGTGAGTCGTATTACAATTCACTGGCCGTCGTTT
TACAACGTCGTGACTGGGAAAACCCTGGCGTTACCCAACTTAATCGCCTTGCAGCACATCCCCCTTTCGC
CAGCTGGCGTAATAGCGAAGAGGCCCGCACCGATCGCCCTTCCCAACAGTTGCGCAGCCTATACGTACGG
CAGTTTAAGGTTTACACCTATAAAAGAGAGAGCCGTTATCGTCTGTTTGTGGATGTACAGAGTGATATTA
TTGACACGCCGGGGCGACGGATGGTGATCCCCCTGGCCAGTGCACGTCTGCTGTCAGATAAAGTCTCCCG
TGAACTTTACCCGGTGGTGCATATCGGGGATGAAAGCTGGCGCATGATGACCACCGATATGGCCAGTGTG
CCGGTCTCCGTTATCGGGGAAGAAGTGGCTGATCTCAGCCACCGCGAAAATGACATCAAAAACGCCATTA
ACCTGATGTTCTGGGGAATATAAATGTCAGGCATGAGATTATCAAAAAGGATCTTCACCTAGATCCTTTT
CACGTAGAAAGCCAGTCCGCAGAAACGGTGCTGACCCCGGATGAATGTCAGCTACTGGGCTATCTGGACA
AGGGAAAACGCAAGCGCAAAGAGAAAGCAGGTAGCTTGCAGTGGGCTTACATGGCGATAGCTAGACTGGG
CGGTTTTATGGACAGCAAGCGAACCGGAATTGCCAGCTGGGGCGCCCTCTGGTAAGGTTGGGAAGCCCTG
CAAAGTAAACTGGATGGCTTTCTCGCCGCCAAGGATCTGATGGCGCAGGGGATCAAGCTCTGATCAAGAG
ACAGGATGAGGATCGTTTCGCATGATTGAACAAGATGGATTGCACGCAGGTTCTCCGGCCGCTTGGGTGG
AGAGGCTATTCGGCTATGACTGGGCACAACAGACAATCGGCTGCTCTGATGCCGCCGTGTTCCGGCTGTC
AGCGCAGGGGCGCCCGGTTCTTTTTGTCAAGACCGACCTGTCCGGTGCCCTGAATGAACTGCAAGACGAG
GCAGCGCGGCTATCGTGGCTGGCCACGACGGGCGTTCCTTGCGCAGCTGTGCTCGACGTTGTCACTGAAG
CGGGAAGGGACTGGCTGCTATTGGGCGAAGTGCCGGGGCAGGATCTCCTGTCATCTCACCTTGCTCCTGC
CGAGAAAGTATCCATCATGGCTGATGCAATGCGGCGGCTGCATACGCTTGATCCGGCTACCTGCCCATTC
GACCACCAAGCGAAACATCGCATCGAGCGAGCACGTACTCGGATGGAAGCCGGTCTTGTCGATCAGGATG
ATCTGGACGAAGAGCATCAGGGGCTCGCGCCAGCCGAACTGTTCGCCAGGCTCAAGGCGAGCATGCCCGA
CGGCGAGGATCTCGTCGTGACCCATGGCGATGCCTGCTTGCCGAATATCATGGTGGAAAATGGCCGCTTT
TCTGGATTCATCGACTGTGGCCGGCTGGGTGTGGCGGACCGCTATCAGGACATAGCGTTGGCTACCCGTG
ATATTGCTGAAGAGCTTGGCGGCGAATGGGCTGACCGCTTCCTCGTGCTTTACGGTATCGCCGCTCCCGA
TTCGCAGCGCATCGCCTTCTATCGCCTTCTTGACGAGTTCTTCTGAATTATTAACGCTTACAATTTCCTG
ATGCGGTATTTTCTCCTTACGCATCTGTGCGGTATTTCACACCGCATACAGGTGGCACTTTTCGGGGAAA
TGTGCGCGGAACCCCTATTTGTTTATTTTTCTAAATACATTCAAATATGTATCCGCTCATGAGACAATAA
CCCTGATAAATGCTTCAATAATAGCACGTGAGGAGGGCCACCATGGCCAAGTTGACCAGTGCCGTTCCGG
TGCTCACCGCGCGCGACGTCGCCGGAGCGGTCGAGTTCTGGACCGACCGGCTCGGGTTCTCCCGGGACTT
CGTGGAGGACGACTTCGCCGGTGTGGTCCGGGACGACGTGACCCTGTTCATCAGCGCGGTCCAGGACCAG
GTGGTGCCGGACAACACCCTGGCCTGGGTGTGGGTGCGCGGCCTGGACGAGCTGTACGCCGAGTGGTCGG
AGGTCGTGTCCACGAACTTCCGGGACGCCTCCGGGCCGGCCATGACCGAGATCGGCGAGCAGCCGTGGGG
GCGGGAGTTCGCCCTGCGCGACCCGGCCGGCAACTGCGTGCACTTCGTGGCCGAGGAGCAGGACTGACAC
GTGCTAAAACTTCATTTTTAATTTAAAAGGATCTAGGTGAAGATCCTTTTTGATAATCTCATGACCAAAA
TCCCTTAACGTGAGTTTTCGTTCCACTGAGCGTCAGACCCCGTAGAAAAGATCAAAGGATCTTCTTGAGA
TCCTTTTTTTCTGCGCGTAATCTGCTGCTTGCAAACAAAAAAACCACCGCTACCAGCGGTGGTTTGTTTG
CCGGATCAAGAGCTACCAACTCTTTTTCCGAAGGTAACTGGCTTCAGCAGAGCGCAGATACCAAATACTG
TCCTTCTAGTGTAGCCGTAGTTAGGCCACCACTTCAAGAACTCTGTAGCACCGCCTACATACCTCGCTCT
GCTAATCCTGTTACCAGTGGCTGCTGCCAGTGGCGATAAGTCGTGTCTTACCGGGTTGGACTCAAGACGA
TAGTTACCGGATAAGGCGCAGCGGTCGGGCTGAACGGGGGGTTCGTGCACACAGCCCAGCTTGGAGCGAA
CGACCTACACCGAACTGAGATACCTACAGCGTGAGCTATGAGAAAGCGCCACGCTTCCCGAAGGGAGAAA
GGCGGACAGGTATCCGGTAAGCGGCAGGGTCGGAACAGGAGAGCGCACGAGGGAGCTTCCAGGGGGAAAC
GCCTGGTATCTTTATAGTCCTGTCGGGTTTCGCCACCTCTGACTTGAGCGTCGATTTTTGTGATGCTCGT
CAGGGGGGCGGAGCCTATGGAAAAACGCCAGCAACGCGGCCTTTTTACGGTTCCTGGGCTTTTGCTGGCC
TTTTGCTCACATGTTCTTTCCTGCGTTATCCCCTGATTCTGTGGATAACCGTATTACCGCCTTTGAGTGA
GCTGATACCGCTCGCCGCAGCCGAACGACCGAGCGCAGCGAGTCAGTGAGCGAGGAAGCGGAAG
