>Addgene plasmid #22738 | pCR-5'Myt1outSB605 | addgene partial sequence | sequence record 28574 | 22738 with T7
CAGCTCGAGCGGCCGCCGTGTGATGGATATCTGCAGAATTCGCCCTTGTTCCAAGACAGCTATTACATGG
TGGCATTTAAAAAGAAAGAAAGAAACAAAAAACTAAGATAAAGAATAGGCCAGCAGAGGAGGGAAGATGT
GAATGGACTGATGGGTCAGAACTGAGGGGTAGCATAGGTGATTTCCTTTGACAGAGACTAAGAGAAATAG
CATAGGTTAGTGACCTAAGATGGCATGTGGGTAAGATGAGGAGCCAACAGGAAGGACCGTGGAAGTGGCC
CACATAATAAGATCAGTGGTATGCTTGCCTTCTGAACTCACCACAGTTCAGGCAGCTGGATAGCTTAGGA
CCATGTGGGGCTGTTAGAGAAGGCCTATGTTGGTACGTTAGGGGAAACCATGTGCTAGTATGTTAGGCAC
AGATGGTGAACCTTGAATGCCTTCTGAACCTTAAAGAATAAAACCTTTGGTCCCAAGGCATACACTACTT
AGTGGACAATTAGTTATGAAACAAGGATCTCTGGTAAGGACAATTAAACAGAAGTAACTTCAGGGATGGA
GGTAACTCTCTTTTTTAGCTGTCTGACTTGATGTTGTTGGATCAACAACCTGGAGAGATACAAACCAGTG
ACCCTGGAGAGATACAAAGGGCGAATTCCAGCACACTGGCGGCCGTTACTAGTGGATCCGAGCTCGGTAC
CAAGCTTGATGCATAGCTTGAGTATTCTATAGTGTCACCTAATAGCTGGCGTATCTGGTC
